>Addgene plasmid #203851 | Tet-O-FUW-TRPS1-P2A-mCherry | addgene full sequence | sequence record 413659 | Addgene NGS Result
CCGAAAAGTGCCACCTGACGTCGACGGATCGGGAGATCTCCCGATCCCCTATGGTGCACTCTCAGTACAA
TCTGCTCTGATGCCGCATAGTTAAGCCAGTATCTGCTCCCTGCTTGTGTGTTGGAGGTCGCTGAGTAGTG
CGCGAGCAAAATTTAAGCTACAACAAGGCAAGGCTTGACCGACAATTGCATGAAGAATCTGCTTAGGGTT
AGGCGTTTTGCGCTGCTTCGCGATGTACGGGCCAGATATACGCGTTGACATTGATTATTGACTAGTTATT
AATAGTAATCAATTACGGGGTCATTAGTTCATAGCCCATATATGGAGTTCCGCGTTACATAACTTACGGT
AAATGGCCCGCCTGGCTGACCGCCCAACGACCCCCGCCCATTGACGTCAATAATGACGTATGTTCCCATA
GTAACGCCAATAGGGACTTTCCATTGACGTCAATGGGTGGAGTATTTACGGTAAACTGCCCACTTGGCAG
TACATCAAGTGTATCATATGCCAAGTACGCCCCCTATTGACGTCAATGACGGTAAATGGCCCGCCTGGCA
TTATGCCCAGTACATGACCTTATGGGACTTTCCTACTTGGCAGTACATCTACGTATTAGTCATCGCTATT
ACCATGGTGATGCGGTTTTGGCAGTACATCAATGGGCGTGGATAGCGGTTTGACTCACGGGGATTTCCAA
GTCTCCACCCCATTGACGTCAATGGGAGTTTGTTTTGGCACCAAAATCAACGGGACTTTCCAAAATGTCG
TAACAACTCCGCCCCATTGACGCAAATGGGCGGTAGGCGTGTACGGTGGGAGGTCTATATAAGCAGCGCG
TTTTGCCTGTACTGGGTCTCTCTGGTTAGACCAGATCTGAGCCTGGGAGCTCTCTGGCTAACTAGGGAAC
CCACTGCTTAAGCCTCAATAAAGCTTGCCTTGAGTGCTTCAAGTAGTGTGTGCCCGTCTGTTGTGTGACT
CTGGTAACTAGAGATCCCTCAGACCCTTTTAGTCAGTGTGGAAAATCTCTAGCAGTGGCGCCCGAACAGG
GACTTGAAAGCGAAAGGGAAACCAGAGGAGCTCTCTCGACGCAGGACTCGGCTTGCTGAAGCGCGCACGG
CAAGAGGCGAGGGGCGGCGACTGGTGAGTACGCCAAAAATTTTGACTAGCGGAGGCTAGAAGGAGAGAGA
TGGGTGCGAGAGCGTCAGTATTAAGCGGGGGAGAATTAGATCGCGATGGGAAAAAATTCGGTTAAGGCCA
GGGGGAAAGAAAAAATATAAATTAAAACATATAGTATGGGCAAGCAGGGAGCTAGAACGATTCGCAGTTA
ATCCTGGCCTGTTAGAAACATCAGAAGGCTGTAGACAAATACTGGGACAGCTACAACCATCCCTTCAGAC
AGGATCAGAAGAACTTAGATCATTATATAATACAGTAGCAACCCTCTATTGTGTGCATCAAAGGATAGAG
ATAAAAGACACCAAGGAAGCTTTAGACAAGATAGAGGAAGAGCAAAACAAAAGTAAGACCACCGCACAGC
AAGCGGCCGCTGATCTTCAGACCTGGAGGAGGAGATATGAGGGACAATTGGAGAAGTGAATTATATAAAT
ATAAAGTAGTAAAAATTGAACCATTAGGAGTAGCACCCACCAAGGCAAAGAGAAGAGTGGTGCAGAGAGA
AAAAAGAGCAGTGGGAATAGGAGCTTTGTTCCTTGGGTTCTTGGGAGCAGCAGGAAGCACTATGGGCGCA
GCGTCAATGACGCTGACGGTACAGGCCAGACAATTATTGTCTGGTATAGTGCAGCAGCAGAACAATTTGC
TGAGGGCTATTGAGGCGCAACAGCATCTGTTGCAACTCACAGTCTGGGGCATCAAGCAGCTCCAGGCAAG
AATCCTGGCTGTGGAAAGATACCTAAAGGATCAACAGCTCCTGGGGATTTGGGGTTGCTCTGGAAAACTC
ATTTGCACCACTGCTGTGCCTTGGAATGCTAGTTGGAGTAATAAATCTCTGGAACAGATTTGGAATCACA
CGACCTGGATGGAGTGGGACAGAGAAATTAACAATTACACAAGCTTAATACACTCCTTAATTGAAGAATC
GCAAAACCAGCAAGAAAAGAATGAACAAGAATTATTGGAATTAGATAAATGGGCAAGTTTGTGGAATTGG
TTTAACATAACAAATTGGCTGTGGTATATAAAATTATTCATAATGATAGTAGGAGGCTTGGTAGGTTTAA
GAATAGTTTTTGCTGTACTTTCTATAGTGAATAGAGTTAGGCAGGGATATTCACCATTATCGTTTCAGAC
CCACCTCCCAACCCCGAGGGGACCCGACAGGCCCGAAGGAATAGAAGAAGAAGGTGGAGAGAGAGACAGA
GACAGATCCATTCGATTAGTGAACGGATCGGCACTGCGTGCGCCAATTCTGCAGACAAATGGCAGTATTC
ATCCACAATTTTAAAAGAAAAGGGGGGATTGGGGGGTACAGTGCAGGGGAAAGAATAGTAGACATAATAG
CAACAGACATACAAACTAAAGAATTACAAAAACAAATTACAAAAATTCAAAATTTTCGGGTTTATTACAG
GGACAGCAGAGATCCAGTTTGGTTAGATCTCGAGTTTACCACTCCCTATCAGTGATAGAGAAAAGTGAAA
GTCGAGTTTACCACTCCCTATCAGTGATAGAGAAAAGTGAAAGTCGAGTTTACCACTCCCTATCAGTGAT
AGAGAAAAGTGAAAGTCGAGTTTACCACTCCCTATCAGTGATAGAGAAAAGTGAAAGTCGAGTTTACCAC
TCCCTATCAGTGATAGAGAAAAGTGAAAGTCGAGTTTACCACTCCCTATCAGTGATAGAGAAAAGTGAAA
GTCGAGTTTACCACTCCCTATCAGTGATAGAGAAAAGTGGAAGTCGAGCTCGGTACCCGGGTCGAGGTAG
GCGTGTACGGTGGGAGGCCTATATAAGCAGAGCTCGTTTAGTGAACCGTCAGATCGCCTGGAGACGCCAT
CCACGCTGTTTTGACCTCCATAGAAGACACCGGGACCGATCCAGCCTCCGCGGCCCCGAATTCCGCCACC
ATGCCTTATGAAGTCAATGCTGGGTATGATTTTACAAATATGGTCCGGAAAAAGAACCCCCCTCTGAGAA
ACGTTGCAAGTGAAGGCGAGGGCCAGATCCTGGAGCCTATAGGTACAGAAAGCAAGGTATCTGGAAAGAA
CAAAGAATTTTCTGCAGATCAGATGTCAGAAAATACGGATCAGAGTGATGCTGCAGAACTAAATCATAAG
GAGGAACATAGCTTGCATGTTCAAGATCCATCTTCTAGCAGTAAGAAGGACTTGAAAAGCGCAGTTCTGA
GTGAGAAGGCTGGCTTCAATTATGAAAGCCCCAGTAAGGGAGGAAACTTTCCCTCCTTTCCGCATGATGA
GGTGACAGACAGAAATATGTTGGCTTTCTCATCTCCAGCTGCTGGGGGAGTCTGTGAGCCCTTGAAGTCT
CCGCAAAGAGCAGAGGCAGATGACCCTCAAGATATGGCCTGCACCCCCTCAGGGGACTCACTGGAGACAA
AGGAAGATCAGAAGATGTCACCAAAGGCTACAGAGGAAACAGGGCAAGCACAGAGTGGTCAAGCCAATTG
TCAAGGTTTGAGCCCAGTTTCAGTGGCCTCAAAAAACCCACAAGTGCCTTCAGATGGGGGTGTAAGACTG
AATAAATCCAAAACTGACTTACTGGTGAATGACAACCCAGACCCGGCACCTCTGTCTCCAGAGCTTCAGG
ACTTTAAATGCAATATCTGTGGATATGGTTACTACGGCAACGACCCCACAGATCTGATTAAGCACTTCCG
AAAGTATCACTTAGGACTGCATAACCGCACCAGGCAAGATGCTGAGCTGGACAGCAAAATCTTGGCCCTT
CATAACATGGTGCAGTTCAGCCATTCCAAAGACTTCCAGAAGGTCAACCGTTCTGTGTTTTCTGGTGTGC
TGCAGGACATCAATTCTTCAAGGCCTGTTTTACTAAATGGGACCTATGATGTGCAGGTGACTTCAGGTGG
AACATTCATTGGCATTGGACGGAAAACACCAGATTGCCAAGGGAACACCAAGTATTTCCGCTGTAAATTC
TGCAATTTCACTTATATGGGCAACTCATCCACCGAATTAGAACAACATTTTCTTCAGACTCACCCAAACA
AAATAAAAGCTTCTCTCCCCTCCTCTGAGGTTGCAAAACCTTCAGAGAAAAACTCTAACAAGTCCATCCC
TGCACTTCAATCCAGTGATTCTGGAGACTTGGGAAAATGGCAGGACAAGATAACAGTCAAAGCAGGAGAT
GACACTCCTGTTGGGTACTCAGTGCCCATAAAGCCCCTCGATTCCTCTAGACAAAATGGTACAGAGGCCA
CCAGTTACTACTGGTGTAAATTTTGTAGTTTCAGCTGTGAGTCATCTAGCTCACTTAAACTGCTAGAACA
TTATGGCAAGCAGCACGGAGCAGTGCAGTCAGGCGGCCTTAATCCAGAGTTAAATGATAAGCTTTCCAGG
GGCTCTGTCATTAATCAGAATGATCTAGCCAAAAGTTCAGAAGGAGAGACAATGACCAAGACAGACAAGA
GCTCGAGTGGGGCTAAAAAGAAGGACTTCTCCAGCAAGGGAGCCGAGGATAATATGGTAACGAGCTATAA
TTGTCAGTTCTGTGACTTCCGATATTCCAAAAGCCATGGCCCTGATGTAATTGTAGTGGGGCCACTTCTC
CGTCATTATCAACAGCTCCATAACATTCACAAGTGTACCATTAAACACTGTCCATTCTGTCCCAGAGGAC
TTTGCAGCCCAGAAAAGCACCTTGGAGAAATTACTTATCCGTTTGCTTGTAGAAAAAGTAATTGTTCCCA
CTGTGCACTCTTGCTTCTGCACTTGTCTCCTGGGGCGGCTGGAAGCTCGCGAGTCAAACATCAGTGCCAT
CAGTGTTCATTCACCACCCCTGACGTAGATGTACTCCTCTTTCACTATGAAAGTGTGCATGAGTCCCAAG
CATCGGATGTCAAACAAGAAGCAAATCACCTGCAAGGATCGGATGGGCAGCAGTCTGTCAAGGAAAGCAA
AGAACACTCATGTACCAAATGTGATTTTATTACCCAAGTGGAAGAAGAGATTTCCCGACACTACAGGAGA
GCACACAGCTGCTACAAATGCCGTCAGTGCAGTTTTACAGCTGCCGATACTCAGTCACTACTGGAGCACT
TCAACACTGTTCACTGCCAGGAACAGGACATCACTACAGCCAACGGCGAAGAGGACGGTCATGCCATATC
CACCATCAAAGAGGAGCCCAAAATTGACTTCAGGGTCTACAATCTGCTAACTCCAGACTCTAAAATGGGA
GAGCCAGTTTCTGAGAGTGTGGTGAAGAGAGAGAAGCTGGAAGAGAAGGACGGGCTCAAAGAGAAAGTTT
GGACCGAGAGTTCCAGTGATGACCTTCGCAATGTGACTTGGAGAGGGGCAGACATCCTGCGGGGGAGTCC
GTCATACACCCAAGCAAGCCTGGGGCTGCTGACGCCTGTGTCTGGCACCCAAGAGCAGACAAAGACTCTA
AGGGATAGTCCCAATGTGGAGGCCGCCCATCTGGCGCGACCTATTTATGGCTTGGCTGTGGAAACCAAGG
GATTCCTGCAGGGGGCGCCAGCTGGCGGAGAGAAGTCTGGGGCCCTCCCCCAGCAGTATCCTGCATCGGG
AGAAAACAAGTCCAAGGATGAATCCCAGTCCCTGTTACGGAGGCGTAGAGGCTCCGGTGTTTTTTGTGCC
AATTGCCTGACCACAAAGACCTCTCTCTGGCGAAAGAATGCAAATGGCGGATATGTATGCAACGCGTGTG
GCCTCTACCAGAAGCTTCACTCGACTCCCAGGCCTTTAAACATCATTAAACAAAACAACGGTGAGCAGAT
TATTAGGAGGAGAACAAGAAAGCGCCTTAACCCAGAGGCACTTCAGGCTGAGCAGCTCAACAAACAGCAG
AGGGGCAGCAATGAGGAGCAAGTCAATGGAAGCCCGTTAGAGAGGAGGTCAGAAGATCATCTAACTGAAA
GTCACCAGAGAGAAATTCCACTCCCCAGCCTAAGTAAATACGAAGCCCAGGGTTCATTGACTAAAAGCCA
TTCTGCTCAGCAGCCAGTCCTGGTCAGCCAAACTCTGGATATTCACAAAAGGATGCAACCTTTGCACATT
CAGATAAAAAGTCCTCAGGAAAGTACTGGAGATCCAGGAAATAGTTCATCCGTATCTGAAGGGAAAGGAA
GTTCTGAGAGAGGCAGTCCTATAGAAAAGTACATGAGACCTGCGAAACACCCAAATTATTCACCACCAGG
CAGCCCTATTGAAAAGTACCAGTACCCACTTTTTGGACTTCCCTTTGTACATAATGACTTCCAGAGTGAA
GCTGATTGGCTGCGGTTCTGGAGTAAATATAAGCTCTCCGTTCCTGGGAATCCGCACTACTTGAGTCACG
TGCCTGGCCTACCAAATCCTTGCCAAAACTATGTGCCTTATCCCACCTTCAATCTGCCTCCTCATTTTTC
AGCTGTTGGATCAGACAATGACATTCCTCTAGATTTGGCGATCAAGCATTCCAGACCTGGGCCAACTGCA
AACGGTGCCTCCAAGGAGAAAACGAAGGCACCACCAAATGTAAAAAATGAAGGTCCCTTGAATGTAGTAA
AAACAGAGAAAGTTGATAGAAGTACTCAAGATGAACTTTCAACAAAATGTGTGCACTGTGGCATTGTCTT
TCTGGATGAAGTGATGTATGCTTTGCATATGAGTTGCCATGGTGACAGTGGACCTTTCCAGTGCAGCATA
TGCCAGCATCTTTGCACGGACAAATATGACTTCACAACACATATCCAGAGGGGCCTGCATAGGAACAATG
CACAAGTGGAAAAAAATGGAAAACCTAAAGAGACGCGTGAATTCGATGGATCCGGGGCCACCAACTTTTC
CCTGCTGAAGCAGGCTGGCGACGTCGAGGAGAACCCTGGCCCTGGCTCCGGAGTGAGCAAGGGCGAGGAG
GATAACATGGCCATCATCAAGGAGTTCATGCGCTTCAAGGTGCACATGGAGGGCTCCGTGAACGGCCACG
AGTTCGAGATCGAGGGCGAGGGCGAGGGCCGCCCCTACGAGGGCACCCAGACCGCCAAGCTGAAGGTGAC
CAAGGGTGGCCCCCTGCCCTTCGCCTGGGACATCCTGTCCCCTCAGTTCATGTACGGCTCCAAGGCCTAC
GTGAAGCACCCCGCCGACATCCCCGACTACTTGAAGCTGTCCTTCCCCGAGGGCTTCAAGTGGGAGCGCG
TGATGAACTTCGAGGACGGCGGCGTGGTGACCGTGACCCAGGACTCCTCCCTGCAGGACGGCGAGTTCAT
CTACAAGGTGAAGCTGCGCGGCACCAACTTCCCCTCCGACGGCCCCGTAATGCAGAAGAAGACCATGGGC
TGGGAGGCCTCCTCCGAGCGGATGTACCCCGAGGACGGCGCCCTGAAGGGCGAGATCAAGCAGAGGCTGA
AGCTGAAGGACGGCGGCCACTACGACGCTGAGGTCAAGACCACCTACAAGGCCAAGAAGCCCGTGCAGCT
GCCCGGCGCCTACAACGTCAACATCAAGTTGGACATCACCTCCCACAACGAGGACTACACCATCGTGGAA
CAGTACGAACGCGCCGAGGGCCGCCACTCCACCGGCGGCATGGACGAGCTGTACAAGTGAATCTAGAACG
CGTTAAGTCGACAATCAACCTCTGGATTACAAAATTTGTGAAAGATTGACTGGTATTCTTAACTATGTTG
CTCCTTTTACGCTATGTGGATACGCTGCTTTAATGCCTTTGTATCATGCTATTGCTTCCCGTATGGCTTT
CATTTTCTCCTCCTTGTATAAATCCTGGTTGCTGTCTCTTTATGAGGAGTTGTGGCCCGTTGTCAGGCAA
CGTGGCGTGGTGTGCACTGTGTTTGCTGACGCAACCCCCACTGGTTGGGGCATTGCCACCACCTGTCAGC
TCCTTTCCGGGACTTTCGCTTTCCCCCTCCCTATTGCCACGGCGGAACTCATCGCCGCCTGCCTTGCCCG
CTGCTGGACAGGGGCTCGGCTGTTGGGCACTGACAATTCCGTGGTGTTGTCGGGGAAATCATCGTCCTTT
CCTTGGCTGCTCGCCTGTGTTGCCACCTGGATTCTGCGCGGGACGTCCTTCTGCTACGTCCCTTCGGCCC
TCAATCCAGCGGACCTTCCTTCCCGCGGCCTGCTGCCGGCTCTGCGGCCTCTTCCGCGTCTTCGCCTTCG
CCCTCAGACGAGTCGGATCTCCCTTTGGGCCGCTTCCCCGCATCGATACCGTCGACCTCGAGACCTAGAA
AAACATGGAGCAATCACAAGTAGCAATACAGCAGCTACCAATGCTGATTGTGCCTGGCTAGAAGCACAAG
AGGAGGAGGAGGTGGGTTTTCCAGTCACACCTCAGGTACCTTTAAGACCAATGACTTACAAGGCAGCTGT
AGATCTTAGCCACTTTTTAAAAGAAAAGGGGGGACTGGAAGGGCTAATTCACTCCCAACGAAGACAAGAT
ATCCTTGATCTGTGGATCTACCACACACAAGGCTACTTCCCTGATTGGCAGAACTACACACCAGGGCCAG
GGATCAGATATCCACTGACCTTTGGATGGTGCTACAAGGCTAGCACTTCTCTAGAGGAGGAGTCGTCAGT
CCAGACTAGCAGAACTAGTACCAGTTGAGCAAGAGAAGGTAGAAGAAGCCAATGAAGGAGAGAACACCCG
CTTGTTACACCCTGTGAGCCTGCATGGGATGGATGACCCGGAGAGAGAAGTATTAGAGTGGAGGTTTGAC
AGCCGCCTAGCATTTCATCACATGGCCCGAGAGCTGCATCCGGACTGTACTGGGTCTCTCTGGTTAGACC
AGATCTGAGCCTGGGAGCTCTCTGGCTAACTAGGGAACCCACTGCTTAAGCCTCAATAAAGCTTGCCTTG
AGTGCTTCAAGTAGTGTGTGCCCGTCTGTTGCTGTACTGGGTCTCTCTGGTTAGACCAGATCTGAGCCTG
GGAGCTCTCTGGCTAACTAGGGAACCCACTGCTTAAGCCTCAATAAAGCTTGCCTTGAGTGCTTCAAGTA
GTGTGTGCCCGTCTGTTGTGTGACTCTGGTAACTAGAGATCCCTCAGACCCTTTTAGTCAGTGTGGAAAA
TCTCTAGCAGGGCCCGTTTAAACCCGCTGATCAGCCTCGACTGTGCCTTCTAGTTGCCAGCCATCTGTTG
TTTGCCCCTCCCCCGTGCCTTCCTTGACCCTGGAAGGTGCCACTCCCACTGTCCTTTCCTAATAAAATGA
GGAAATTGCATCGCATTGTCTGAGTAGGTGTCATTCTATTCTGGGGGGTGGGGTGGGGCAGGACAGCAAG
GGGGAGGATTGGGAAGACAATAGCAGGCATGCTGGGGATGCGGTGGGCTCTATGGCTTCTGAGGCGGAAA
GAACCAGCTGGGGCTCTAGGGGGTATCCCC
[124 nt withheld, positions 9551-9674]
C
[91 nt withheld, positions 9676-9766]
A
[49 nt withheld, positions 9768-9816]
CCTTTGACGTTGGAGTCCACGTTCTTT
[37 nt withheld, positions 9844-9880]
ACCCTATCTCGGTCTATTCTTTTGATTTATAAGGGATTTTGCCGATTTCGGCCTATTGGTTAAAAAATGA
GCTGATTTAACAAAAATTTAACGCGAATTAATTCTGTGGAATGTGTGTCAGTTAGGGTGTGGAAAGTCCC
CAGGCTCCCCAGCAGGCAGAAGTATGCAAAGCATGCATCTCAATTAGTCAGCAACCAGGTGTGGAAAGTC
CCCAGGCTCCCCAGCAGGCAGAAGTATGCAAAGCATGCATCTCAATTAGTCAGCAACCATAGTCCCGCCC
CTAACTCCGCCCATCCCGCCCCTAACTCCGCCCAGTTCCGCCCATTCTCCGCCCCATGGCTGACTAATTT
TTTTTATTTATGCAGAGGCCGAGGCCGCCTCTGCCTCTGAGCTATTCCAGAAGTAGTGAGGAGGCTTTTT
TGGAGGCCTAGGCTTTTGCAAAAAGCTCCCGGGAGCTTGTATATCCATTTTCGGATCTGATCAGCACGTG
TTGACAATTAATCATCGGCATAGTATATCGGCATAGTATAATACGACAAGGTGAGGAACTAAACCATGGC
CAAGTTGACCAGTGCCGTTCCGGTGCTCACCGCGCGCGACGTCGCCGGAGCGGTCGAGTTCTGGACCGAC
CGGCTCGGGTTCTCCCGGGACTTCGTGGAGGACGACTTCGCCGGTGTGGTCCGGGACGACGTGACCCTGT
TCATCAGCGCGGTCCAGGACCAGGTGGTGCCGGACAACACCCTGGCCTGGGTGTGGGTGCGCGGCCTGGA
CGAGCTGTACGCCGAGTGGTCGGAGGTCGTGTCCACGAACTTCCGGGACGCCTCCGGGCCGGCCATGACC
GAGATCGGCGAGCAGCCGTGGGGGCGGGAGTTCGCCCTGCGCGACCCGGCCGGCAACTGCGTGCACTTCG
TGGCCGAGGAGCAGGACTGACACGTGCTACGAGATTTCGATTCCACCGCCGCCTTCTATGAAAGGTTGGG
CTTCGGAATCGTTTTCCGGGACGCCGGCTGGATGATCCTCCAGCGCGGGGATCTCATGCTGGAGTTCTTC
GCCCACCCCAACTTGTTTATTGCAGCTTATAATGGTTACAAATAAAGCAATAGCATCACAAATTTCACAA
ATAAAGCATTTTTTTCACTGCATTCTAGTTGTGGTTTGTCCAAACTCATCAATGTATCTTATCATGTCTG
TATACCGTCGACCTCTAGCTAGAGCTTGGCGTAATCATGGTCATAGCTGTTTCCTGTGTGAAATTGTTAT
CCGCTCACAATTCCACACAACATACGAGCCGGAAGCATAAAGTGTAAAGCCTGGGGTGCCTAATGAGTGA
GCTAACTCACATTAATTGCGTTGCGCTCACTGCCCGCTTTCCAGTCGGGAAACCTGTCGTGCCAGCTGCA
TTAATGAATCGGCCAACGCGCGGGGAGAGGCGGTTTGCGTATTGGGCGCTCTTCCGCTTCCTCGCTCACT
GACTCGCTGCGCTCGGTCGTTCGGCTGCGGCGAGCGGTATCAGCTCACTCAAAGGCGGTAATACGGTTAT
CCACAGAATCAGGGGATAACGCAGGAAAGAACATGTGAGCAAAAGGCCAGCAAAAGGCCAGGAACCGTAA
AAAGGCCGCGTTGCTGGCGTTTTTCCATAGGCTCCGCCCCCCTGACGAGCATCACAAAAATCGACGCTCA
AGTCAGAGGTGGCGAAACCCGACAGGACTATAAAGATACCAGGCGTTTCCCCCTGGAAGCTCCCTCGTGC
GCTCTCCTGTTCCGACCCTGCCGCTTACCGGATACCTGTCCGCCTTTCTCCCTTCGGGAAGCGTGGCGCT
TTCTCATAGCTCACGCTGTAGGTATCTCAGTTCGGTGTAGGTCGTTCGCTCCAAGCTGGGCTGTGTGCAC
GAACCCCCCGTTCAGCCCGACCGCTGCGCCTTATCCGGTAACTATCGTCTTGAGTCCAACCCGGTAAGAC
ACGACTTATCGCCACTGGCAGCAGCCACTGGTAACAGGATTAGCAGAGCGAGGTATGTAGGCGGTGCTAC
AGAGTTCTTGAAGTGGTGGCCTAACTACGGCTACACTAGAAGAACAGTATTTGGTATCTGCGCTCTGCTG
AAGCCAGTTACCTTCGGAAAAAGAGTTGGTAGCTCTTGATCCGGCAAACAAACCACCGCTGGTAGCGGTG
GTTTTTTTGTTTGCAAGCAGCAGATTACGCGCAGAAAAAAAGGATCTCAAGAAGATCCTTTGATCTTTTC
TACGGGGTCTGACGCTCAGTGGAACGAAAACTCACGTTAAGGGATTTTGGTCATGAGATTATCAAAAAGG
ATCTTCACCTAGATCCTTTTAAATTAAAAATGAAGTTTTAAATCAATCTAAAGTATATATGAGTAAACTT
GGTCTGACAGTTACCAATGCTTAATCAGTGAGGCACCTATCTCAGCGATCTGTCTATTTCGTTCATCCAT
AGTTGCCTGACTCCCCGTCGTGTAGATAACTACGATACGGGAGGGCTTACCATCTGGCCCCAGTGCTGCA
ATGATACCGCGAGACCCACGCTCACCGGCTCCAGATTTATCAGCAATAAACCAGCCAGCCGGAAGGGCCG
AGCGCAGAAGTGGTCCTGCAACTTTATCCGCCTCCATCCAGTCTATTAATTGTTGCCGGGAAGCTAGAGT
AAGTAGTTCGCCAGTTAATAGTTTGCGCAACGTTGTTGCCATTGCTACAGGCATCGTGGTGTCACGCTCG
TCGTTTGGTATGGCTTCATTCAGCTCCGGTTCCCAACGATCAAGGCGAGTTACATGATCCCCCATGTTGT
GCAAAAAAGCGGTTAGCTCCTTCGGTCCTCCGATCGTTGTCAGAAGTAAGTTGGCCGCAGTGTTATCACT
CATGGTTATGGCAGCACTGCATAATTCTCTTACTGTCATGCCATCCGTAAGATGCTTTTCTGTGACTGGT
GAGTACTCAACCAAGTCATTCTGAGAATAGTGTATGCGGCGACCGAGTTGCTCTTGCCCGGCGTCAATAC
GGGATAATACCGCGCCACATAGCAGAACTTTAAAAGTGCTCATCATTGGAAAACGTTCTTCGGGGCGAAA
ACTCTCAAGGATCTTACCGCTGTTGAGATCCAGTTCGATGTAACCCACTCGTGCACCCAACTGATCTTCA
GCATCTTTTACTTTTACCAGCGTTTCTGGGTGAGCAAAAACAGGAAGGCAAAATGCCGCAAAAAAGGGAA
TAAGGGCGACACGGAAATGTTGAATACTCATACTCTTCCTTTTTCAATATTATTGAAGCATTTATCAGGG
TTATTGTCTCATGAGCGGATACATATTTGAATGTATTTAGAAAAATAAACAAATAGGGGTTCCGCGCACA
TTTCC
Features (pLannotate 1.2.2; 34 found; start..end, strand, type, name):
     50..102     -  misc_feature   bom (fragment): basis of mobility region from pBR322
    257..636     +  enhancer       CMV enhancer: human cytomegalovirus immediate early enhancer
    637..836     +  promoter       CMV promoter: human cytomegalovirus (CMV) immediate early promoter
    854..1034    +  LTR            5' LTR (truncated): truncated 5' long terminal repeat (LTR) from HIV-1
   1081..1206    +  misc_feature   HIV-1 Ψ: packaging signal of human immunodeficiency virus type 1
   1190..1553    +  CDS            HIV-1 gag (fragment): gag protein from human immunodeficiency virus 1; gag
   1699..1932    +  misc_feature   RRE: The Rev response element (RRE) of HIV-1 allows for Rev-dependent mRNA export from the nucleus to the cytoplasm.
   2309..2409    +  CDS            Rev (fragment): human immunodeficiency virus 1 (HIV-1) Rev protein; rev; enhances nuclear export of unspliced and incompletely spliced viral mRNAs
   2459..2576    +  misc_feature   cPPT/CTS: central polypurine tract and central termination sequence of HIV-1
   2633..2903    +  protein_bind   tetracycline response element: contains seven copies of the tetracycline operator tetO tetracycline repressor TetR
   2914..2931    +  misc_feature   MCS (fragment): pUC18/19 multiple cloning site
   2936..2974    +  promoter       minimal CMV promoter: human cytomegalovirus (CMV) immediate early promoter
   3120..6962    +  CDS            TRPS1: TRPS1_HUMAN - Experimental evidence at protein level: Swiss-Prot protein existence level 1. Transcriptional repressor. Binds specifically to GATA sequences and represses expression of GATA-regulated genes at selected sites and stages in vertebrate development. Regulates chondrocyte proliferation and differentiation. Executes multiple functions in proliferating chondrocytes, expanding the region of distal chondrocytes, activating proliferation in columnar cells and supporting the differentiation of columnar into hypertrophic chondrocytes. From Homo sapiens (Human).
   7053..7757    +  CDS            mCherry: mCherry is a basic (constitutively fluorescent) red fluorescent protein published in 2004, derived from Discosoma sp.. It is reported to be a very rapidly-maturing monomer with low acid sensitivity.
   7783..8371    +  misc_feature   WPRE: woodchuck hepatitis virus posttranscriptional regulatory element
   8356..8718    +  CDS            nef (fragment): NEF_HV1LA - Experimental evidence at protein level: Swiss-Prot protein existence level 1. Extracellular Nef protein targets CD4(+) T-lymphocytes for apoptosis by interacting with CXCR4 surface receptors. From Human immunodeficiency virus type 1 group M subtype B (isolate Lai) (HIV-1).
   8765..8934    +  LTR            5' LTR (fragment): 5' long terminal repeat (LTR) from HIV-1
   8942..9061    +  LTR            5' LTR (truncated) (fragment): truncated 5' long terminal repeat (LTR) from HIV-1
   9069..9249    +  LTR            5' LTR (truncated): truncated 5' long terminal repeat (LTR) from HIV-1
   9281..9505    +  polyA_signal   bGH poly(A) signal: bovine growth hormone polyadenylation signal
   9509..9530    +  promoter       SV40 promoter (fragment): SV40 enhancer and early promoter
   9551..9979    +  rep_origin     f1 ori (sequence partly withheld): f1 bacteriophage origin of replication; arrow indicates direction of (+) strand synthesis
   9993..10322   +  promoter       SV40 promoter: SV40 enhancer and early promoter
  10370..10417   +  promoter       EM7 promoter: synthetic bacterial promoter&nbsp
  10436..10810   +  CDS            BleoR: antibiotic-binding protein; Sh ble from Streptoalloteichus hindustanus; confers resistance to bleomycin, phleomycin, and Zeocin™
  10820..10945   +  CDS            ble (fragment): BLE_KLEPN - Experimental evidence at protein level: Swiss-Prot protein existence level 1. Binding protein with a strong affinity to the bleomycin family of antibiotics. Binds to CL990; an antimitotic-antibiotic compound. From Klebsiella pneumoniae.
  10940..11061   +  polyA_signal   SV40 poly(A) signal: SV40 polyadenylation signal
  11132..11154   -  protein_bind   lac operator (fragment): The lac repressor binds to the lac operator to inhibit transcription in E. coli. This inhibition can be relieved by adding lactose or isopropyl-β-D-thiogalactopyranoside (IPTG). lac repressor encoded by lacI
  11158..11188   -  promoter       lac promoter: promoter for the E. coli lac operon
  11203..11224   -  protein_bind   CAP binding site: CAP binding activates transcription in the presence of cAMP. E. coli catabolite activator protein
  11237..11329   -  CDS            lacI (fragment): lac repressor; lacI; The lac repressor binds to the lac operator to inhibit transcription in E. coli. This inhibition can be relieved by adding lactose or isopropyl-β-D-thiogalactopyranoside (IPTG).
  11512..12100   -  rep_origin     ori: high-copy-number ColE1/pMB1/pBR322/pUC origin of replication
  12271..13131   -  CDS            AmpR: β-lactamase; bla; confers resistance to ampicillin, carbenicillin, and related antibiotics
  13132..13236   -  promoter       AmpR promoter: bla
