[The description below was written by a language model from this plasmid's Addgene catalogue record and pLannotate feature annotations shown in this document.]
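Description:
Tet-O-FUW-TRPS1-P2A-mCherry is a 13.2 kb HIV-1-derived lentiviral transfer plasmid for doxycycline-inducible expression of human TRPS1 in mammalian cells. It is maintained in E. coli through a high-copy ColE1/pUC-type origin with ampicillin selection (AmpR), and the record lists a recombination-reducing strain, in keeping with the repeated LTR sequences. The backbone also carries an f1 origin and, outside the viral genome, an SV40/EM7-driven BleoR cassette with an SV40 poly(A) signal. That cassette could confer Zeocin resistance on transfected cells or bacteria but would not be packaged into virus.

Genomic RNA for packaging is transcribed from a CMV enhancer/promoter fused to a truncated 5' LTR and includes the Ψ packaging signal with a gag fragment, the RRE for Rev-dependent nuclear export, and the cPPT/CTS. The internal expression cassette consists of a tetracycline response element with seven tetO copies placed upstream of a minimal CMV promoter, so transcription depends on a tetracycline-controlled transactivator supplied separately. No transactivator is annotated on this plasmid. This promoter drives the TRPS1 open reading frame, which encodes a GATA-binding transcriptional repressor. According to the catalogue entry, TRPS1 is joined to mCherry by a P2A self-cleaving peptide, which is not separately annotated but would fit the gap between the two coding sequences. Red fluorescence therefore reports induced cells while the two proteins are produced separately. A WPRE follows to enhance transcript expression, then the 3' LTR region and a bGH poly(A) signal.

The depositor notes an ORF-specific barcode near the 3' LTR, also unannotated in the feature table. A barcode in this position would allow the ORF to be identified by sequencing, for example in pooled overexpression experiments.
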