Addgene plasmid #203851: Tet-O-FUW-TRPS1-P2A-mCherry
Purpose: Tet-inducible lentiviral plasmid expressing TRPS1-P2A-mCherry, with ORF specific barcode close to 3'LTR site
Depositing lab: Andrea Califano. Depositing organization: Columbia University. Publication: Systematic elucidation and pharmacological targeting of tumor-infiltrating regulatory T cell master regulators. Obradovic A, Ager C, Turunen M, Nirschl T, Khosravi-Maharlooei M, Iuga A, Jackson CM, Yegnasubramanian S, Tomassoni L, Fernandez EC, McCann P, Rogava M, DeMarzo AM, Kochel CM, Allaf M, Bivalacqua T, Lim M, Realubit R, Karan C, Drake CG, Califano A. Cancer Cell. 2023 May 8;41(5):933-949.e11. doi: 10.1016/j.ccell.2023.04.003. Epub 2023 Apr 27. PubMed 37116491.
Backbone
  Vector backbone: Tet-O-FUW
  Vector type: Mammalian Expression
Growth in bacteria
  Bacterial resistance: Ampicillin, 100 μg/mL
  Growth temperature: Room Temperature
  Growth strain: NEB Stable
  Copy number: High Copy
Gene/Insert
  Gene/Insert name: TRPS1
  Species: H. sapiens (human)
  Entrez Gene: TRPS1 (a.k.a. GC79, LGCR)
  Cloning method: Restriction Enzyme; 5′ cloning site unknown (unknown if destroyed)
Terms and licenses: Academic/Nonprofit Terms; Industry Terms: Not Available to Industry
How to cite: Tet-O-FUW-TRPS1-P2A-mCherry was a gift from Andrea Califano (Addgene plasmid # 203851 ; http://n2t.net/addgene:203851 ; RRID:Addgene_203851)
